>Addgene plasmid #214749 | pMBA329 | addgene full sequence | sequence record 433363 | Addgene NGS Result
GCTGGCCTGCGTCTGTCGAAAGAGCTGGGTTACCTTGGTTCACTGGCAATCTGTAACGTTCCGGGTTCTT
CTCTGGTGCGCGAATCCGATCTGGCGCTAATGACCAACGCGGGTACAGAAATCGGCGTGGCATCCACTAA
AGCATTCACCACTCAGTTAACTGTGCTGTTGATGCTGGTGGCGAAGCTGTCTCGCCTGAAAGGTCTGGAT
GCCTCCATTGAACATGACATCGTGCATGGTCTGCAGGCGCTGCCGAGCCGTATTGAGCAGATGCTGTCTC
AGGACAAACGCATTGAAGCGCTGGCAGAAGATTTCTCTGACAAACATCACGCGCTGTTCCTGGGCCGTGG
CGATCAGTACCCAATCGCGCTGGAAGGCGCATTGAAGTTGAAAGAGATCTCTTACATTCACGCTGAAGCC
TACGCTGCTGGCGAACTGAAACACGGTCCGCTGGCGCTAATTGATGCCGATATGCCGGTTATTGTTGTTG
CACCGAACAACGAATTGCTGGAAAAACTGAAATCCAACATTGAAGAAGTTCGCGCGCGTGGCGGTCAGTT
GTATGTCTTCGCCGATCAGGATGCGGGTTTTGTAAGTAGCGATAACATGCACATCATCGAGATGCCGCAT
GTGGAAGAGGTGATTGCACCGATCTTCTACACCGTTCCGCTGCAGCTGCTGGCTTACCATGTCGCGCTGA
TCAAAGGCACCGACGTTGACCAGCCGCGTAACCTGGCAAAATCGGTTACGGTTGAGTAAGAACGATACCT
AATAGAAAATAGGAATTGACACCAATGACATTGCAACAACAAATAATAAAGGCGCTGGGCGCAAAACCGC
AGATTAATGCTGAAGAGGAAATTCGTCGTAGTATCGATTTTCTGAAAAGCTACCTGCAAACTTATCCGTT
CATTAAATCACTGGTGCTCGGGATCAGCGGCGGTCAGGACTCCACGCTTGCCGGTAAGCTGTGCCAGATG
GCGATTAATGAGCTGCGCCAGGAAACCGGCAACGAATCACTGCAATTTATTGCCGTACGCCTGCCCTATG
GTGTCCAGGCCGACGAACAAGATTGCCAGGATGCCATCGCCTTTATTCAACCGGATCGCGTATTAACCGT
TAATATCAAGGGCGCGGTACTCGCCAGCGAGCAGGCATTGCGGGAAGCAGGCATTGAACTGAGCGATTTT
GTCCGTGGCAATGAAAAAGCGCGTGAGCGGATGAAAGCACAATATAGCATTGCGGGTATGACCAGCGGTG
TCGTGGTGGGCACCGATCATGCTGCAGAAGCTATTACCGGATTCTTCACTAAATATGGTGACGGCGGTAC
GGACATTAATCCGCTGTATCGTCTCAACAAACGTCAGGGTAAACAGTTACTGGCGGCATTAGGTTGCCCG
GAACACCTTTATAAGAAAGCGCCAACGGCCGATCTTGAAGATGATCGCCCTTCTCTGCCGGATGAAGTGG
CACTCGGCGTGACCTATGACAATATCGACGACTATCTGGAAGGGAAAAACGTACCTGAACAGGTCGCCAG
AACAATAGAGAACTGGTATCTGAAAACCGAACATAAACGCCGTCCGCCAATTACCGTTTTCGATGATTTC
TGGAAAAAGTAAAGCCGAGCAAGACAATGGTAAGTAGTAATAGCTCCTGCCCCCGGAAGATCATTCCGGG
GGCTTTTTTATTCCCACTGTGAACTGGATCCTTACTCGAGTCTAGACTGCAGGCTTCCTCGCTCACTGAC
TCGCTGCGCTCGGTCGTTCGGCTGCGGCGAGCGGTATCAGCTCACTCAAAGGCGGTAATACGGTTATCCA
CAGAATCAGGGGATAACGCAGGAAAGAACATGTGAGCAAAAGGCCAGCAAAAGGCCAGGAACCGTAAAAA
GGCCGCGTTGCTGGCGTTTTTCCACAGGCTCCGCCCCCCTGACGAGCATCACAAAAATCGACGCTCAAGT
CAGAGGTGGCGAAACCCGACAGGACTATAAAGATACCAGGCGTTTCCCCCTGGAAGCTCCCTCGTGCGCT
CTCCTGTTCCGACCCTGCCGCTTACCGGATACCTGTCCGCCTTTCTCCCTTCGGGAAGCGTGGCGCTTTC
TCATAGCTCACGCTGTAGGTATCTCAGTTCGGTGTAGGTCGTTCGCTCCAAGCTGGGCTGTGTGCACGAA
CCCCCCGTTCAGCCCGACCGCTGCGCCTTATCCGGTAACTATCGTCTTGAGTCCAACCCGGTAAGACACG
ACTTATCGCCACTGGCAGCAGCCACTGGTAACAGGATTAGCAGAGCGAGGTATGTAGGCGGTGCTACAGA
GTTCTTGAAGTGGTGGCCTAACTACGGCTACACTAGAAGAACAGTATTTGGTATCTGCGCTCTGCTGAAG
CCAGTTACCTTCGGAAAAAGAGTTGGTAGCTCTTGATCCGCCAAACAAACCACCGCTGGTAGCGGTGGTT
TTTTTGTTTGCAAGCAGCAGATTACGCGCAGAAAAAAAGGATCTCAAGAAGATCCTTTGATCTTTTCTAC
GGGGTCTGACGCTCAGTGGAACGAAAACTCACGTTAAGGGATTTTGGTCATGAGATTATCAAAAAGGATC
TTCACCTAGATCCTTTTAAATTAAAAATGAAGTTTTAAATCAATCTAAAGTATATATGAGTAAACTTGGT
CTGACAGTTGACAGCTAGCTCAGTCCTAGGTATAATGCTAGCTTCTTAATTACGTAGGACCATAAGGAGG
TTTCCTATGGTGAGCAAGGGCGAGGAGGATAACATGGCCATCATCAAGGAGTTCATGCGCTTCAAGGTGC
ACATGGAGGGCTCCGTGAACGGCCACGAGTTCGAGATCGAGGGCGAGGGCGAGGGCCGCCCCTACGAGGG
CACCCAGACCGCCAAGCTGAAGGTGACCAAGGGTGGCCCCCTGCCCTTCGCCTGGGACATCCTGTCCCCT
CAGTTCATGTACGGCTCCAAGGCCTACGTGAAGCACCCCGCCGACATCCCCGACTACTTGAAGCTGTCCT
TCCCCGAGGGCTTCAAGTGGGAGCGCGTGATGAACTTCGAGGACGGCGGCGTGGTGACCGTGACCCAGGA
CTCCTCCCTGCAGGACGGCGAGTTCATCTACAAGGTGAAGCTGCGCGGCACCAACTTCCCCTCCGACGGC
CCCGTAATGCAGAAGAAGACCATGGGCTGGGAGGCCTCCTCCGAGCGGATGTACCCCGAGGACGGCGCCC
TGAAGGGCGAGATCAAGCAGAGGCTGAAGCTGAAGGACGGCGGCCACTACGACGCTGAGGTCAAGACCAC
CTACAAGGCCAAGAAGCCCGTGCAGCTGCCCGGCGCCTACAACGTCAACATCAAGTTGGACATCACCTCC
CACAACGAGGACTACACCATCGTGGAACAGTACGAACGCGCCGAGGGCCGCCACTCCACCGGCGGCATGG
AGAGCTGTACAAGTAAGCGGAAGAGTTAAGACCATTCCTCTTACGTGCCGATCAACGTCTCATTTTCGCC
AGATATCGGGTTCCGCGCACATTTCCCCGAAAAGTGCCACCTGACGTCTAAGAAACCATTATTATCATGA
CATTAACCTATAAAAATAGGCGTATCACGAGGCATCACCCTAGGTGTAAAACGACGGCCAGACTCGGTAC
CAAATTCCAGAAAAGAGACGCTGAAAAGCGTCTTTTTTCGTTTTGGTCCTTATTAATTTTTAAAGTATGG
GCTTAACCAGATTAGATCCCGTAGATGTCCATCCCCGCCGAAACGTTTGGTGGCGGGACCAGTGACGAAG
GCTTGAGCGAGGGCGTGCAAGATTCCGAATACCGCAAGCGACAGGCCGATCATCGTCGCGCTCCAGCGAA
AGCGGTCCTCTCCGAAAATGACCCAGAGCGCTGCCGGCACCTGTCCTACGAGTTGCATGATAAAGAAGAC
AGTCATAAGTGCGGCGACGATAGTCATGCCCCGCGCCCACCGGAAGGAGCTGACTGGGTTGAAGGCTCTC
AAGGGCATCGGTCGAGATCCGGGCTTATCGACTGCACGGTGCACCAATGCTTCTGGCGTCAGGCAGCCAT
CGGAAGCTGTGGTATGGCTGTGCAGGTCGTAAATCACTGCATAATTCGTGTCGCTCAAGGCGCACTCCCG
TTCTGGATAATGTTTTTTGCGCCGACATCATAACGGTTCTGGCAAATATTCTGAAATGAGCTGACCCTGA
CAGCTAGCTCAGTCCTAGGTATAATGCTAGCGTCAATTTAGTAGTAGACCACAAGGAGGTTGCTTAATGT
GTGGAATTGTTGGCGCGATCGCGCAACGTGATGTAGCAGAAATCCTTCTTGAAGGTTTACGTCGTCTGGA
ATACCGCGGATATGACTCTGCCGGTCTGGCCGTTGTTGATGCAGAAGGTCATATGACCCGCCTGCGTCGC
CTCGGTAAAGTCCAGATGCTGGCACAGGCAGCGGAAGAACATCCTCTGCATGGCGGCACTGGTATTGCTC
ACACTCGCTGGGCGACCCACGGTGAACCTTCAGAAGTGAATGCGCATCCGCATGTTTCTGAACACATTGT
GGTGGTGCATAACGGCATCATCGAAAACCATGAACCGCTGCGTGAAGAGCTAAAAGCGCGTGGCTATACC
TTCGTTTCTGAAACCGACACCGAAGTGATTGCCCATCTGGTGAACTGGGAGCTGAAACAAGGCGGGACTC
TGCGTGAGGCCGTTCTGCGTGCTATCCCGCAGCTGCGTGGTGCGTACGGTACAGTGATCATGGACTCCCG
TCACCCGGATACCCTGCTGGCGGCACGTTCTGGTAGTCCGCTGGTGATTGGCCTGGGGATGGGCGAAAAC
TTTATCGCTTCTGACCAGCTGGCGCTGTTGCCGGTGACCCGTCGCTTTATCTTCCTTGAAGAGGGCGATA
TTGCGGAAATCACTCGCCGTTCGGTAAACATCTTCGATAAAACTGGCGCGGAAGTAAAACGTCAGGATAT
CGAATCCAATCTGCAATATGACGCGGGCGATAAAGGCATTTACCGTCACTACATGCAGAAAGAGATCTAC
GAACAGCCGAACGCGATCAAAAACACCCTTACCGGACGCATCAGCCACGGTCAGGTTGATTTAAGCGAGC
TGGGACCGAACGCCGACGAACTGCTGTCGAAGGTTGAGCATATTCAGATCCTCGCCTGTGGTACTTCTTA
TAACTCCGGTATGGTTTCCCGCTACTGGTTTGAATCGCTAGCAGGTATTCCGTGCGACGTCGAAATCGCC
TCTGAATTCCGCTATCGCAAATCTGCCGTGCGTCGTAACAGCCTGATGATCACCTTGTCACAGTCTGGCG
AAACCGCGGATACCCTG
Features (pLannotate 1.2.2; 10 found; start..end, strand, type, name):
    795..1619    +  CDS            nadE: NADE_ECOLI - Also known as efg From Escherichia coli (strain K12).
   1909..2497    -  rep_origin     ori: high-copy-number ColE1/pMB1/pBR322/pUC origin of replication
   2668..2702    +  promoter       J23119 promoter: bacterial promoter (Registry of Standard Biological Parts BBa J23119)
   2737..3445    +  CDS            mCherry (fragment): monomeric derivative of DsRed fluorescent protein (Shaner et al., 2004) mammalian codon-optimized
   3467..3484    -  promoter       cat promoter (fragment): promoter of the E. coli cat gene encoding chloramphenicol acetyltransferase
   3615..3631    -  CDS            lacZα (fragment): LacZα fragment of β-galactosidase; lacZ fragment
   3746..4005    -  CDS            TcR (fragment): tetracycline efflux protein; tet; confers resistance to tetracycline
   4017..4118    -  CDS            yciV (fragment): RNAAM_ECOLI - Also known as trpH From Escherichia coli (strain K12).
   4198..4231    +  promoter       J23119 promoter: bacterial promoter (Registry of Standard Biological Parts BBa J23119)
   4267..756     +  CDS            glmS (across the origin): GLMS_ECOLI - Experimental evidence at protein level: Swiss-Prot protein existence level 1. Catalyzes the first step in hexosamine metabolism, converting fructose-6P into glucosamine-6P using glutamine as a nitrogen source. From Escherichia coli (strain K12).
