[The description below was written by a language model from this plasmid's Addgene catalogue record and pLannotate feature annotations shown in this document.]
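Description:
pMBA329 is a high-copy bacterial expression plasmid of about 5.3 kb, built by Gibson assembly on a ColE1/pMB1-type origin and designed to carry no antibiotic resistance gene. It is retained by auxotrophic complementation rather than by drug selection. The plasmid supplies two E. coli K-12 genes, glmS (glutamine–fructose-6-phosphate aminotransferase, the first step of hexosamine synthesis) and nadE (NAD synthetase). It is propagated in a DH10B ΔauxG host, which presumably lacks these functions, so that cells losing the plasmid cannot grow. According to the catalogue entry, the two genes form a single operon driven by the constitutive Anderson promoter BBa_J23108, each with its own designed ribosome binding site. In the feature table, glmS spans the sequence numbering origin and is followed directly by nadE. The automated annotation labels the upstream promoter as J23119, most likely because the Anderson-series promoters are nearly identical in sequence.

The payload is an mCherry reporter expressed from the strong constitutive BBa_J23119 promoter with a synthetic ribosome binding site, giving red fluorescence as a readout of plasmid presence and expression. The depositor notes mutations in the five C-terminal amino acids of mCherry that are not known to affect function, which fits its annotation as a fragment. The short hits to a cat promoter, lacZα, TcR and yciV are small fragments, probably sequence remnants or spacer regions, and none of them indicates a functional resistance gene. The construct is meant for engineering and maintaining E. coli strains without antibiotic selection, and it represents the high-copy member of a glmS-nadE plasmid design.
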