Addgene plasmid #214749: pMBA329
Purpose: High copy glmS-nadE plasmid containing mCherry and no antibiotic resistance gene (ARG)
Depositing lab: Tae Seok Moon. Depositing organization: Washington University in Saint Louis. Publication: Engineering E. coli strains using antibiotic-resistance-gene-free plasmids. Amrofell MB, Rengarajan S, Vo ST, Ramirez Tovar ES, LoBello L, Dantas G, Moon TS. Cell Rep Methods. 2023 Dec 18;3(12):100669. doi: 10.1016/j.crmeth.2023.100669. Epub 2023 Dec 11. PubMed 38086386.
Backbone
  Vector backbone: colE1
  Vector type: Bacterial Expression
  Selectable markers: Auxotrophic-based plasmid selection
Growth in bacteria
  Bacterial resistance: None
  Growth temperature: 37°C
  Growth strain: DH10B ΔauxG
  Copy number: High Copy
Gene/Insert
  Gene/Insert name: BBa_J23119-RBS(22821)-mcherry (alt name: BBa_J23108-RBS(8455)-glmS-RBS(5392)-nadE)
  Species: other
  Cloning method: Gibson Cloning
Terms and licenses: Academic/Nonprofit Terms; Industry Terms: Not Available to Industry
Depositor comments: Please note: Plasmid contains mutations in the five C-terminal amino acids of mCherry. These mutations are not known to affect plasmid function.
How to cite: pMBA329 was a gift from Tae Seok Moon (Addgene plasmid # 214749 ; http://n2t.net/addgene:214749 ; RRID:Addgene_214749)
